Addgene plasmid #214392: pMK466 (mAB-BSD)
Depositing lab: Masato Kanemaki. Publication: Combination of AID2 and BromoTag expands the utility of degron-based protein knockdowns. Hatoyama Y, Islam M, Bond AG, Hayashi KI, Ciulli A, Kanemaki MT. EMBO Rep. 2024 Sep;25(9):4062-4077. doi: 10.1038/s44319-024-00224-4. Epub 2024 Aug 23. PubMed 39179892.
Backbone
  Vector backbone: pBluescript
  Vector type: Mammalian Expression, CRISPR
  Selectable markers: Blasticidin
Growth in bacteria
  Bacterial resistance: Ampicillin, 100 μg/mL
  Growth temperature: 37°C
  Growth strain: DH5alpha
  Copy number: High Copy
Gene/Insert
  Gene/Insert name: mAID-BromoTag-BSD
  Species: H. sapiens (human), M. musculus (mouse)
Terms and licenses: Academic/Nonprofit Terms; Industry Terms: Not Available to Industry
How to cite: pMK466 (mAB-BSD) was a gift from Masato Kanemaki (Addgene plasmid # 214392 ; http://n2t.net/addgene:214392 ; RRID:Addgene_214392)
