[The description below was written by a language model from this plasmid's Addgene catalogue record and pLannotate feature annotations shown in this document.]
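Description:
pMK466 (mAB-BSD) is a 5.4 kb pBluescript-based plasmid catalogued as a mammalian expression/CRISPR vector. Its layout indicates that it serves as a template or donor cassette for tagging genes with a tandem degron, rather than as a stand-alone expression construct. It is maintained in E. coli at high copy through a ColE1/pUC-type origin with ampicillin resistance. It also keeps the usual pBluescript elements: an f1 origin, lacZα and lac promoter/operator remnants, and T7 and T3 promoters flanking the insert.

The payload, mAID-BromoTag-BSD, begins with the mini-AID degron from Arabidopsis IAA17, which directs auxin-dependent degradation when a TIR1 F-box protein is present. A bromodomain-derived segment follows; the automated annotation matches it to human BRD3, and it corresponds to the BromoTag named in the insert, a second degron controlled by its own small-molecule degrader. No mammalian promoter is annotated upstream of this degron reading frame, and the record lists no homology arms. This is consistent with in-frame fusion of the tag to an endogenous gene, with the locus-specific arms supplied by the user. After the tags come a short SV40 large T antigen fragment and an SV40 polyadenylation signal. Next is a selection cassette in which the mouse PGK promoter drives blasticidin S deaminase, terminated by a PGK poly(A) signal. The loxP sites bracketing this cassette should allow Cre-mediated removal of the marker after blasticidin selection of edited cells.

The associated publication concerns combining the AID2 and BromoTag systems for degron-based protein knockdown. This fits CRISPR-assisted knock-in of a double degron in human or mouse cells, though the record does not state the exact tagging strategy.
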