Features (pLannotate 1.2.2; 20 found; start..end, strand, type, name):
      4..432     +  rep_origin     f1 ori (sequence partly withheld): f1 bacteriophage origin of replication; arrow indicates direction of (+) strand synthesis
    463..618     -  CDS            lacZα (fragment): LacZα fragment of β-galactosidase; lacZ fragment
    626..644     +  promoter       T7 promoter: promoter for bacteriophage T7 RNA polymerase
    680..883     +  CDS            mini-AID: minimal degron from the auxin-responsive IAA17 protein of Arabidopsis thaliana (Kubota et al., 2013) acts as an auxin-inducible degron (AID) in the presence of TIR1
    911..1294    +  CDS            BRD3 (fragment): BRD3_HUMAN - Also known as KIAA0043, RING3L. Experimental evidence at protein level: Swiss-Prot protein existence level 1. Chromatin reader that recognizes and binds hyperacetylated chromatin and plays a role in the regulation of transcription, probably by chromatin remodeling and interaction with transcription factors (PubMed:18406326, PubMed:27105114). Regulates transcription by promoting the binding of the transcription factor GATA1 to its targets (By similarity). From Homo sapiens (Human).
   1319..1403    +  CDS            large T antigen (fragment): large T antigen from SV40 (simian virus 40)
   1426..1547    +  polyA_signal   SV40 poly(A) signal: SV40 polyadenylation signal
   1578..1611    -  protein_bind   loxP: Cre-mediated recombination occurs in the 8-bp core sequence (GCATACAT). Cre recombinase
   1672..2171    +  promoter       PGK promoter: mouse phosphoglycerate kinase 1 promoter
   2201..2599    +  CDS            BSD: blasticidin S deaminase; Aspergillus terreus BSD; confers resistance to blasticidin
   2623..3075    +  polyA_signal   PGK poly(A) signal: mouse phosphoglycerate kinase 1 polyadenylation signal
   3102..3135    -  protein_bind   loxP: Cre-mediated recombination occurs in the 8-bp core sequence (GCATACAT). Cre recombinase
   3184..3202    -  promoter       T3 promoter: promoter for bacteriophage T3 RNA polymerase
   3247..3263    -  protein_bind   lac operator: The lac repressor binds to the lac operator to inhibit transcription in E. coli. This inhibition can be relieved by adding lactose or isopropyl-β-D-thiogalactopyranoside (IPTG). lac repressor encoded by lacI
   3271..3301    -  promoter       lac promoter: promoter for the E. coli lac operon
   3316..3337    -  protein_bind   CAP binding site: CAP binding activates transcription in the presence of cAMP. E. coli catabolite activator protein
   3350..3442    -  CDS            lacI (fragment): lac repressor; lacI; The lac repressor binds to the lac operator to inhibit transcription in E. coli. This inhibition can be relieved by adding lactose or isopropyl-β-D-thiogalactopyranoside (IPTG).
   3625..4213    -  rep_origin     ori: high-copy-number ColE1/pMB1/pBR322/pUC origin of replication
   4384..5244    -  CDS            AmpR: β-lactamase; bla; confers resistance to ampicillin, carbenicillin, and related antibiotics
   5245..5349    -  promoter       AmpR promoter: bla
>Addgene plasmid #214392 | pMK466 (mAB-BSD) | addgene full sequence | sequence record 426500 | Addgene NGS Result
CTG
[124 nt withheld, positions 4-127]
C
[91 nt withheld, positions 129-219]
A
[49 nt withheld, positions 221-269]
CCTTTGACGTTGGAGTCCACGTTCTTT
[37 nt withheld, positions 297-333]
ACCCTATCTCGGTCTATTCTTTTGATTTATAAGGGATTTTGCCGATTTCGGCCTATTGGTTAAAAAATGA
GCTGATTTAACAAAAATTTAACGCGAATTTTAACAAAATATTAACGCTTACAATTTCCATTCGCCATTCA
GGCTGCGCAACTGTTGGGAAGGGCGATCGGTGCGGGCCTCTTCGCTATTACGCCAGCTGGCGAAAGGGGG
ATGTGCTGCAAGGCGATTAAGTTGGGTAACGCCAGGGTTTTCCCAGTCACGACGTTGTAAAACGACGGCC
AGTGAGCGCGCGTAATACGACTCACTATAGGGCGAATTGGAGCTCGGATCCGGTGCAGGCGCCTCTAAGG
AGAAGAGTGCTTGTCCTAAAGATCCAGCCAAACCTCCGGCCAAGGCACAAGTTGTGGGATGGCCACCGGT
GAGATCATACCGGAAGAACGTGATGGTTTCCTGCCAAAAATCAAGCGGTGGCCCGGAGGCGGCGGCGTTC
GTGAAGGTATCAATGGACGGAGCACCGTACTTGAGGAAAATCGATTTGAGGATGTATAAAGGCGCTGGTG
CAGGCGCCGGATCAGTGAAGGACGTGCCCGACTCTCAGCAGCACCCAGCACCAGAGAAGAGCAGCAAGGT
CTCGGAGCAGCTCAAGTGCTGCAGCGGCATCCTCAAGGAGATGTTTGCCAAGAAGCACGCCGCCTACGCC
TGGCCCTTCTACAAGCCTGTGGACGTGGAGGCACTGGGCGCCCACGACTACTGTGACATCATCAAGCACC
CCATGGACATGAGCACAATCAAGTCTAAACTGGAGGCCCGTGAGTACCGTGATGCTCAGGAGTTTGGTGC
TGACGTCCGATTGATGTTCTCCAACTGCTATAAGTACAACCCTCCTGACCATGAGGTGGTGGCCATGGCC
CGCAAGCTCCAGGATGTGTTCGAAATGCGCTTTGCCAAGATGCCGGACGAGTAGTGTACAAGTAATCTAG
ATAACTGATCATAATCAGCCATACCACATTTGTAGAGGTTTTACTTGCTTTAAAAAACCTCCCACACCTC
CCCCTGAACCTGAAACATAAAATGAATGCAATTGTTGTTGTTAACTTGTTTATTGCAGCTTATAATGGTT
ACAAATAAAGCAATAGCATCACAAATTTCACAAATAAAGCATTTTTTTCACTGCATTCTAGTTGTGGTTT
GTCCAAACTCATCAATGTATCTTAACGCGTCGATCATATTCAATAACCCTTAATATAACTTCGTATAATG
TATGCTATACGAAGTTATTAGGTCTGAAGAGGAGTTTACGTCCAGCCAAGCTTAGGATCTCGACCTCGAA
ATTCTACCGGGTAGGGGAGGCGCTTTTCCCAAGGCAGTCTGGAGCATGCGCTTTAGCAGCCCCGCTGGGC
ACTTGGCGCTACACAAGTGGCCTCTGGCCTCGCACACATTCCACATCCACCGGTAGGCGCCAACCGACTC
CGTTCTTTGGTGGCCCCTTCGCGCCACCTTCTACTCCTCCCCTAGTCAGGAAGTTCCCCCCCGCCCCGCA
GCTCGCGTCGTGCAGGACGTGACAAATGGAAGTAGCACGTCTCACTAGTCTCGTGCAGATGGACAGCACC
GCTGAGCAATGGAAGCGGGTAGGCCTTTGGGGCAGCGGCCAATAGCAGCTTTGCTCCTTCGCTTTCTGGG
CTCAGAGGCTGGGAAGGGGTGGGTCCGGGGGCGGGCTCAGGGGCGGGCTCAGGGGCGGGGCGGGCGCCCG
AAGGTCCTCCGGAGGCCCGGCATTCTGCACGCTTCAAAAGCGCACGTCTGCCGCGCTGTTCTCCTCTTCC
TCATCTCCGGGCCTTTCGACCTGCATCCATCTAGATCTCGAGCCACCATGGCCAAGCCTTTGTCTCAAGA
AGAATCCACCCTCATTGAAAGAGCAACGGCTACAATCAACAGCATCCCCATCTCTGAAGACTACAGCGTC
GCCAGCGCAGCTCTCTCTAGCGACGGCCGCATCTTCACTGGTGTCAATGTATATCATTTTACTGGGGGAC
CTTGTGCAGAACTCGTGGTGCTGGGCACTGCTGCTGCTGCGGCAGCTGGCAACCTGACTTGTATCGTCGC
GATCGGAAATGAGAACAGGGGCATCTTGAGCCCCTGCGGACGGTGCCGACAGGTGCTTCTCGATCTGCAT
CCTGGGATCAAAGCCATAGTGAAGGACAGTGATGGACAGCCGACGGCAGTTGGGATTCGTGAATTGCTGC
CCTCTGGTTATGTGTGGGAGGGCTAATCGATGATATCAGATCCCCGGGATGCAGAAATTGATGATCTATT
AAACAATAAAGATGTCCACTAAAATGGAAGTTTTTCCTGTCATACTTTGTTAAGAAGGGTGAGAACAGAG
TACCTACATTTTGAATGGAAGGATTGGAGCTACGGGGGTGGGGGTGGGGTGGGATTAGATAAATGCCTGC
TCTTTACTGAAGGCTCTTTACTATTGCTTTATGATAATGTTTCATAGTTGGATATCATAATTTAAACAAG
CAAAACCAAATTAAGGGCCAGCTCATTCCTCCCACTCATGATCTATAGATCTATAGATCTCTCGTGGGAT
CATTGTTTTTCTCTTGATTCCCACTTTGTGGTTCTAAGTACTGTGGTTTCCAAATGTGTCAGTTTCATAG
CCTGAAGAACGAGATCAGCAGCCTCTGTTCCACATACACTTCATTCTCAGTATTGTTTTGCCAAGTTCTA
ATTCCATCAGAAGCTGGTCGAGATCCGGAACCCTTAATATAACTTCGTATAATGTATGCTATACGAAGTT
ATTAGGTCCCTCGAAGAGGTTCACTAGGATCCGGTACCCAGCTTTTGTTCCCTTTAGTGAGGGTTAATTG
CGCGCTTGGCGTAATCATGGTCATAGCTGTTTCCTGTGTGAAATTGTTATCCGCTCACAATTCCACACAA
CATACGAGCCGGAAGCATAAAGTGTAAAGCCTGGGGTGCCTAATGAGTGAGCTAACTCACATTAATTGCG
TTGCGCTCACTGCCCGCTTTCCAGTCGGGAAACCTGTCGTGCCAGCTGCATTAATGAATCGGCCAACGCG
CGGGGAGAGGCGGTTTGCGTATTGGGCGCTCTTCCGCTTCCTCGCTCACTGACTCGCTGCGCTCGGTCGT
TCGGCTGCGGCGAGCGGTATCAGCTCACTCAAAGGCGGTAATACGGTTATCCACAGAATCAGGGGATAAC
GCAGGAAAGAACATGTGAGCAAAAGGCCAGCAAAAGGCCAGGAACCGTAAAAAGGCCGCGTTGCTGGCGT
TTTTCCATAGGCTCCGCCCCCCTGACGAGCATCACAAAAATCGACGCTCAAGTCAGAGGTGGCGAAACCC
GACAGGACTATAAAGATACCAGGCGTTTCCCCCTGGAAGCTCCCTCGTGCGCTCTCCTGTTCCGACCCTG
CCGCTTACCGGATACCTGTCCGCCTTTCTCCCTTCGGGAAGCGTGGCGCTTTCTCATAGCTCACGCTGTA
GGTATCTCAGTTCGGTGTAGGTCGTTCGCTCCAAGCTGGGCTGTGTGCACGAACCCCCCGTTCAGCCCGA
CCGCTGCGCCTTATCCGGTAACTATCGTCTTGAGTCCAACCCGGTAAGACACGACTTATCGCCACTGGCA
GCAGCCACTGGTAACAGGATTAGCAGAGCGAGGTATGTAGGCGGTGCTACAGAGTTCTTGAAGTGGTGGC
CTAACTACGGCTACACTAGAAGAACAGTATTTGGTATCTGCGCTCTGCTGAAGCCAGTTACCTTCGGAAA
AAGAGTTGGTAGCTCTTGATCCGGCAAACAAACCACCGCTGGTAGCGGTGGTTTTTTTGTTTGCAAGCAG
CAGATTACGCGCAGAAAAAAAGGATCTCAAGAAGATCCTTTGATCTTTTCTACGGGGTCTGACGCTCAGT
GGAACGAAAACTCACGTTAAGGGATTTTGGTCATGAGATTATCAAAAAGGATCTTCACCTAGATCCTTTT
AAATTAAAAATGAAGTTTTAAATCAATCTAAAGTATATATGAGTAAACTTGGTCTGACAGTTACCAATGC
TTAATCAGTGAGGCACCTATCTCAGCGATCTGTCTATTTCGTTCATCCATAGTTGCCTGACTCCCCGTCG
TGTAGATAACTACGATACGGGAGGGCTTACCATCTGGCCCCAGTGCTGCAATGATACCGCGAGACCCACG
CTCACCGGCTCCAGATTTATCAGCAATAAACCAGCCAGCCGGAAGGGCCGAGCGCAGAAGTGGTCCTGCA
ACTTTATCCGCCTCCATCCAGTCTATTAATTGTTGCCGGGAAGCTAGAGTAAGTAGTTCGCCAGTTAATA
GTTTGCGCAACGTTGTTGCCATTGCTACAGGCATCGTGGTGTCACGCTCGTCGTTTGGTATGGCTTCATT
CAGCTCCGGTTCCCAACGATCAAGGCGAGTTACATGATCCCCCATGTTGTGCAAAAAAGCGGTTAGCTCC
TTCGGTCCTCCGATCGTTGTCAGAAGTAAGTTGGCCGCAGTGTTATCACTCATGGTTATGGCAGCACTGC
ATAATTCTCTTACTGTCATGCCATCCGTAAGATGCTTTTCTGTGACTGGTGAGTACTCAACCAAGTCATT
CTGAGAATAGTGTATGCGGCGACCGAGTTGCTCTTGCCCGGCGTCAATACGGGATAATACCGCGCCACAT
AGCAGAACTTTAAAAGTGCTCATCATTGGAAAACGTTCTTCGGGGCGAAAACTCTCAAGGATCTTACCGC
TGTTGAGATCCAGTTCGATGTAACCCACTCGTGCACCCAACTGATCTTCAGCATCTTTTACTTTCACCAG
CGTTTCTGGGTGAGCAAAAACAGGAAGGCAAAATGCCGCAAAAAAGGGAATAAGGGCGACACGGAAATGT
TGAATACTCATACTCTTCCTTTTTCAATATTATTGAAGCATTTATCAGGGTTATTGTCTCATGAGCGGAT
ACATATTTGAATGTATTTAGAAAAATAAACAAATAGGGGTTCCGCGCACATTTCCCCGAAAAGTGCCAC
